Addgene plasmid #100091: dCas9 plasmid
Purpose: (Empty Backbone) dCas9 expression plasmid without effector fusions; 3X Flag tag; 2NLS; pCDNA3 vector backbone, mammalian expression
Depositing lab: David Segal. Depositing organization: University of California, Davis. Publication: dCas9-based epigenome editing suggests acquisition of histone methylation is not sufficient for target gene repression. O'Geen H, Ren C, Nicolet CM, Perez AA, Halmai J, Le VM, Mackay JP, Farnham PJ, Segal DJ. Nucleic Acids Res. 2017 Sep 29;45(17):9901-9916. doi: 10.1093/nar/gkx578. PubMed 28973434.
Backbone
  Vector backbone: pcDNA3.3-TOPO
  Backbone manufacturer: Invitrogen
  Vector type: Mammalian Expression, CRISPR
  Promoter: CMV
  Selectable markers: Neomycin (select with G418)
  Tag / fusion protein: 3XFlag-NLS-dCas9-NLS
Growth in bacteria
  Bacterial resistance: Ampicillin, 100 μg/mL
  Growth temperature: 37°C
  Growth strain: DH5alpha
  Copy number: High Copy
Gene/Insert
  Cloning method: Gibson Cloning
  Sequencing primers: 5′ CMV-F; 3′ poly TK-R
Terms and licenses: Academic/Nonprofit Terms; Industry Terms: Not Available to Industry
How to cite: dCas9 plasmid was a gift from David Segal (Addgene plasmid # 100091 ; http://n2t.net/addgene:100091 ; RRID:Addgene_100091)
