[The description below was written by a language model from this plasmid's Addgene catalogue record and pLannotate feature annotations shown in this document.]
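Description:
The dCas9 plasmid is a mammalian expression vector built on the Invitrogen pcDNA3.3-TOPO backbone (the purpose field refers to it more loosely as pcDNA3) and catalogued as an empty backbone for CRISPR work. It expresses catalytically inactive Streptococcus pyogenes Cas9 with no effector domain attached. In E. coli it is maintained at high copy through a ColE1/pUC-type origin and selected with ampicillin via the β-lactamase gene. An f1 origin and short lac-region remnants are also carried over from the backbone. For mammalian cells, an SV40 enhancer/early promoter drives the neomycin phosphotransferase gene, followed by an SV40 polyadenylation signal, allowing G418 selection of stable transfectants.

The payload is transcribed from the human CMV immediate-early enhancer and promoter and terminated by the HSV thymidine kinase poly(A) signal. The record gives the fusion architecture as 3XFlag-NLS-dCas9-NLS. The automated feature table of the 9,919 nt sequence labels the Cas9 coding region generically as the nuclease and does not mark the inactivating mutations. It detects a downstream bipartite nucleoplasmin NLS, but does not call the N-terminal 3XFlag tag or first NLS, which presumably lie in the unannotated stretch between the promoter and the Cas9 reading frame. The Flag epitopes allow detection or immunoprecipitation of the protein, and the two localization signals direct it to the nucleus, where a separately supplied guide RNA would target it to DNA without cleavage; no guide RNA cassette is annotated on this plasmid.

The associated study concerns dCas9-based epigenome editing, so this construct plausibly serves as the no-effector control for binding alone, and as a scaffold into which effector domains can be inserted, with Gibson assembly listed as the cloning method.
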