Features (pLannotate 1.2.2; 19 found; start..end, strand, type, name):
      1..380     +  enhancer       CMV enhancer: human cytomegalovirus immediate early enhancer
    381..584     +  promoter       CMV promoter: human cytomegalovirus (CMV) immediate early promoter
    891..4994    +  CDS            Cas9: Cas9 (Csn1) endonuclease from the Streptococcus pyogenes Type II CRISPR/Cas system generates RNA-guided double strand breaks in DNA
   5070..5117    +  CDS            nucleoplasmin NLS: bipartite nuclear localization signal from nucleoplasmin
   5300..5348    +  polyA_signal   HSV TK poly(A) signal: herpes simplex virus thymidine kinase polyadenylation signal (Cole and Stacy, 1985)
   5439..5455    -  polyA_signal   bGH poly(A) signal (fragment): bovine growth hormone polyadenylation signal
   5550..5978    +  rep_origin     f1 ori (sequence partly withheld): f1 bacteriophage origin of replication; arrow indicates direction of (+) strand synthesis
   5992..6321    +  promoter       SV40 promoter: SV40 enhancer and early promoter
   6388..7179    +  CDS            neo: KKA2_KLEPN - Also known as kan, nptII. Experimental evidence at protein level: Swiss-Prot protein existence level 1. Resistance to kanamycin, neomycin, paromomycin, ribostamycin, butirosin and gentamicin B. From Klebsiella pneumoniae.
   7205..7363    +  CDS            ble (fragment): BLE_KLEPN - Experimental evidence at protein level: Swiss-Prot protein existence level 1. Binding protein with a strong affinity to the bleomycin family of antibiotics. Binds to CL990; an antimitotic-antibiotic compound. From Klebsiella pneumoniae.
   7358..7479    +  polyA_signal   SV40 poly(A) signal: SV40 polyadenylation signal
   7552..7568    -  protein_bind   lac operator: The lac repressor binds to the lac operator to inhibit transcription in E. coli. This inhibition can be relieved by adding lactose or isopropyl-β-D-thiogalactopyranoside (IPTG). lac repressor encoded by lacI
   7576..7606    -  promoter       lac promoter: promoter for the E. coli lac operon
   7621..7642    -  protein_bind   CAP binding site: CAP binding activates transcription in the presence of cAMP. E. coli catabolite activator protein
   7655..7747    -  CDS            lacI (fragment): lac repressor; lacI; The lac repressor binds to the lac operator to inhibit transcription in E. coli. This inhibition can be relieved by adding lactose or isopropyl-β-D-thiogalactopyranoside (IPTG).
   7930..8518    -  rep_origin     ori: high-copy-number ColE1/pMB1/pBR322/pUC origin of replication
   8689..9549    -  CDS            AmpR: β-lactamase; bla; confers resistance to ampicillin, carbenicillin, and related antibiotics
   9550..9654    -  promoter       AmpR promoter: bla
   9713..9765    -  misc_feature   bom (fragment): basis of mobility region from pBR322
>Addgene plasmid #100091 | dCas9 plasmid | addgene full sequence | sequence record 197565 | Addgene NGS Result
GACATTGATTATTGACTAGTTATTAATAGTAATCAATTACGGGGTCATTAGTTCATAGCCCATATATGGA
GTTCCGCGTTACATAACTTACGGTAAATGGCCCGCCTGGCTGACCGCCCAACGACCCCCGCCCATTGACG
TCAATAATGACGTATGTTCCCATAGTAACGCCAATAGGGACTTTCCATTGACGTCAATGGGTGGAGTATT
TACGGTAAACTGCCCACTTGGCAGTACATCAAGTGTATCATATGCCAAGTACGCCCCCTATTGACGTCAA
TGACGGTAAATGGCCCGCCTGGCATTATGCCCAGTACATGACCTTATGGGACTTTCCTACTTGGCAGTAC
ATCTACGTATTAGTCATCGCTATTACCATGGTGATGCGGTTTTGGCAGTACATCAATGGGCGTGGATAGC
GGTTTGACTCACGGGGATTTCCAAGTCTCCACCCCATTGACGTCAATGGGAGTTTGTTTTGGCACCAAAA
TCAACGGGACTTTCCAAAATGTCGTAACAACTCCGCCCCATTGACGCAAATGGGCGGTAGGCGTGTACGG
TGGGAGGTCTATATAAGCAGAGCTCGTTTAGTGAACCGTCAGATCGCCTGGAGACGCCATCCACGCTGTT
TTGACCTCCATAGAAGACACCGGGACCGATCCAGCCTCCGGACTCTAGAGGATCGAACCCTTGCCACCAT
GCCCAAGAAGAAGAGGAAGGTGGGAGGCTCCGGAGGAAGCGACTATAAGGACCACGACGGAGACTACAAG
GATCATGATATTGATTACAAAGACGATGACGATAAGGGTGGCGGGTCCGGCGGTGGATCCGGTACCGGAG
GGAGTGGTGGAAGCGGCGGTTCTGGTGGCTCAGGCGGCAGCGGCCGGCCAATGGACAAGAAGTACTCCAT
TGGGCTCGCTATCGGCACAAACAGCGTCGGCTGGGCCGTCATTACGGACGAGTACAAGGTGCCGAGCAAA
AAATTCAAAGTTCTGGGCAATACCGATCGCCACAGCATAAAGAAGAACCTCATTGGCGCCCTCCTGTTCG
ACTCCGGGGAGACGGCCGAAGCCACGCGGCTCAAAAGAACAGCACGGCGCAGATATACCCGCAGAAAGAA
TCGGATCTGCTACCTGCAGGAGATCTTTAGTAATGAGATGGCTAAGGTGGATGACTCTTTCTTCCATAGG
CTGGAGGAGTCCTTTTTGGTGGAGGAGGATAAAAAGCACGAGCGCCACCCAATCTTTGGCAATATCGTGG
ACGAGGTGGCGTACCATGAAAAGTACCCAACCATATATCATCTGAGGAAGAAGCTTGTAGACAGTACTGA
TAAGGCTGACTTGCGGTTGATCTATCTCGCGCTGGCGCATATGATCAAATTTCGGGGACACTTCCTCATC
GAGGGGGACCTGAACCCAGACAACAGCGATGTCGACAAACTCTTTATCCAACTGGTTCAGACTTACAATC
AGCTTTTCGAAGAGAACCCGATCAACGCATCCGGAGTTGACGCCAAAGCAATCCTGAGCGCTAGGCTGTC
CAAATCCCGGCGGCTCGAAAACCTCATCGCACAGCTCCCTGGGGAGAAGAAGAACGGCCTGTTTGGTAAT
CTTATCGCCCTGTCACTCGGGCTGACCCCCAACTTTAAATCTAACTTCGACCTGGCCGAAGATGCCAAGC
TTCAACTGAGCAAAGACACCTACGATGATGATCTCGACAATCTGCTGGCCCAGATCGGCGACCAGTACGC
AGACCTTTTTTTGGCGGCAAAGAACCTGTCAGACGCCATTCTGCTGAGTGATATTCTGCGAGTGAACACG
GAGATCACCAAAGCTCCGCTGAGCGCTAGTATGATCAAGCGCTATGATGAGCACCACCAAGACTTGACTT
TGCTGAAGGCCCTTGTCAGACAGCAACTGCCTGAGAAGTACAAGGAAATTTTCTTCGATCAGTCTAAAAA
TGGCTACGCCGGATACATTGACGGCGGAGCAAGCCAGGAGGAATTTTACAAATTTATTAAGCCCATCTTG
GAAAAAATGGACGGCACCGAGGAGCTGCTGGTAAAGCTTAACAGAGAAGATCTGTTGCGCAAACAGCGCA
CTTTCGACAATGGAAGCATCCCCCACCAGATTCACCTGGGCGAACTGCACGCTATCCTCAGGCGGCAAGA
GGATTTCTACCCCTTTTTGAAAGATAACAGGGAAAAGATTGAGAAAATCCTCACATTTCGGATACCCTAC
TATGTAGGCCCCCTCGCCCGGGGAAATTCCAGATTCGCGTGGATGACTCGCAAATCAGAAGAGACCATCA
CTCCCTGGAACTTCGAGGAAGTCGTGGATAAGGGGGCCTCTGCCCAGTCCTTCATCGAAAGGATGACTAA
CTTTGATAAAAATCTGCCTAACGAAAAGGTGCTTCCTAAACACTCTCTGCTGTACGAGTACTTCACAGTT
TATAACGAGCTCACCAAGGTCAAATACGTCACAGAAGGGATGAGAAAGCCAGCATTCCTGTCTGGAGAGC
AGAAGAAAGCTATCGTGGACCTCCTCTTCAAGACGAACCGGAAAGTTACCGTGAAACAGCTCAAAGAAGA
CTATTTCAAAAAGATTGAATGTTTCGACTCTGTTGAAATCAGCGGAGTGGAGGATCGCTTCAACGCATCC
CTGGGAACGTATCACGATCTCCTGAAAATCATTAAAGACAAGGACTTCCTGGACAATGAGGAGAACGAGG
ACATTCTTGAGGACATTGTCCTCACCCTTACGTTGTTTGAAGATAGGGAGATGATTGAAGAACGCTTGAA
AACTTACGCTCATCTCTTCGACGACAAAGTCATGAAACAGCTCAAGAGGCGCCGATATACAGGATGGGGG
CGGCTGTCAAGAAAACTGATCAATGGGATCCGAGACAAGCAGAGTGGAAAGACAATCCTGGATTTTCTTA
AGTCCGATGGATTTGCCAACAGGAACTTCATGCAGTTGATCCATGATGACTCTCTCACCTTTAAGGAGGA
CATCCAGAAAGCACAAGTTTCTGGCCAGGGGGACAGTCTTCACGAGCACATCGCTAATCTTGCAGGTAGC
CCAGCTATCAAAAAGGGAATACTGCAGACCGTTAAGGTCGTGGATGAACTCGTCAAAGTAATGGGAAGGC
ATAAGCCCGAGAATATCGTTATCGAGATGGCCCGAGAGAACCAAACTACCCAGAAGGGACAGAAGAACAG
TAGGGAAAGGATGAAGAGGATTGAAGAGGGTATAAAAGAACTGGGGTCCCAAATCCTTAAGGAACACCCA
GTTGAAAACACCCAGCTTCAGAATGAGAAGCTCTACCTGTACTACCTGCAGAACGGCAGGGACATGTACG
TGGATCAGGAACTGGACATCAATCGGCTCTCCGACTACGACGTGGATGCTATCGTGCCCCAGTCTTTTCT
CAAAGATGATTCTATTGATAATAAAGTGTTGACAAGATCCGATAAAAATAGAGGGAAGAGTGATAACGTC
CCCTCAGAAGAAGTTGTCAAGAAAATGAAAAATTATTGGCGGCAGCTGCTGAACGCCAAACTGATCACAC
AACGGAAGTTCGATAATCTGACTAAGGCTGAACGAGGTGGCCTGTCTGAGTTGGATAAAGCCGGCTTCAT
CAAAAGGCAGCTTGTTGAGACACGCCAGATCACCAAGCACGTGGCCCAAATTCTCGATTCACGCATGAAC
ACCAAGTACGATGAAAATGACAAACTGATTCGAGAGGTGAAAGTTATTACTCTGAAGTCTAAGCTGGTCT
CAGATTTCAGAAAGGACTTTCAGTTTTATAAGGTGAGAGAGATCAACAATTACCACCATGCGCATGATGC
CTACCTGAATGCAGTGGTAGGCACTGCACTTATCAAAAAATATCCCAAGCTTGAATCTGAATTTGTTTAC
GGAGACTATAAAGTGTACGATGTTAGGAAAATGATCGCAAAGTCTGAGCAGGAAATAGGCAAGGCCACCG
CTAAGTACTTCTTTTACAGCAATATTATGAATTTTTTCAAGACCGAGATTACACTGGCCAATGGAGAGAT
TCGGAAGCGACCACTTATCGAAACAAACGGAGAAACAGGAGAAATCGTGTGGGACAAGGGTAGGGATTTC
GCGACAGTCCGGAAGGTCCTGTCCATGCCGCAGGTGAACATCGTTAAAAAGACCGAAGTACAGACCGGAG
GCTTCTCCAAGGAAAGTATCCTCCCGAAAAGGAACAGCGACAAGCTGATCGCACGCAAAAAAGATTGGGA
CCCCAAGAAATACGGCGGATTCGATTCTCCTACAGTCGCTTACAGTGTACTGGTTGTGGCCAAAGTGGAG
AAAGGGAAGTCTAAAAAACTCAAAAGCGTCAAGGAACTGCTGGGCATCACAATCATGGAGCGATCAAGCT
TCGAAAAAAACCCCATCGACTTTCTCGAGGCGAAAGGATATAAAGAGGTCAAAAAAGACCTCATCATTAA
GCTTCCCAAGTACTCTCTCTTTGAGCTTGAAAACGGCCGGAAACGAATGCTCGCTAGTGCGGGCGAGCTG
CAGAAAGGTAACGAGCTGGCACTGCCCTCTAAATACGTTAATTTCTTGTATCTGGCCAGCCACTATGAAA
AGCTCAAAGGGTCTCCCGAAGATAATGAGCAGAAGCAGCTGTTCGTGGAACAACACAAACACTACCTTGA
TGAGATCATCGAGCAAATAAGCGAATTCTCCAAAAGAGTGATCCTCGCCGACGCTAACCTCGATAAGGTG
CTTTCTGCTTACAATAAGCACAGGGATAAGCCCATCAGGGAGCAGGCAGAAAACATTATCCACTTGTTTA
CTCTGACCAACTTGGGCGCGCCTGCAGCCTTCAAGTACTTCGACACCACCATAGACAGAAAGCGGTACAC
CTCTACAAAGGAGGTCCTGGACGCCACACTGATTCATCAGTCAATTACGGGGCTCTATGAAACAAGAATC
GACCTCTCTCAGCTCGGTGGAGACGGTGGTAGTGGAGGTTCAGGAGGATCCGGGGGGAGCGGAGGGAGCG
CTAGCGGTGGAGGCTCCGGAGGTGGATCTAAAAGGCCGGCGGCCACGAAAAAGGCCGGTCAGGCAAAAAA
GAAAAAGGGTGGTAGTGGAAGCGGAGCTACTAACTTCAGCCTGCTGAAGCAGGCTGGAGACGTGGAGGAG
AACCCTGGACCTGCGGCCGCATGAAAGGGTTCGATCCCTACCGGTTAGTAATGAGTTTAAACGGGGGAGG
CTAACTGAAACACGGAAGGAGACAATACCGGAAGGAACCCGCGCTATGACGGCAATAAAAAGACAGAATA
AAACGCACGGGTGTTGGGTCGTTTGTTCATAAACGCGGGGTTCGGTCCCAGGGCTGGCACTCTGTCGATA
CCCCACCGAGACCCCATTGGGGCCAATACGCCCGCGTTTCTTCCTTTTCCCCACCCCACCCCCCAAGTTC
GGGTGAAGGCCCAGGGCTCGCAGCCAACGTCGGGGCGGCAGGCCCTGCCATAGCAGATCTGCGCAGCTGG
GGCTCTAGGGGGTATCCCC
[124 nt withheld, positions 5550-5673]
C
[91 nt withheld, positions 5675-5765]
A
[49 nt withheld, positions 5767-5815]
CCTTTGACGTTGGAGTCCACGTTCTTT
[37 nt withheld, positions 5843-5879]
ACCCTATCTCGGTCTATTCTTTTGATTTATAAGGGATTTTGCCGATTTCGGCCTATTGGTTAAAAAATGA
GCTGATTTAACAAAAATTTAACGCGAATTAATTCTGTGGAATGTGTGTCAGTTAGGGTGTGGAAAGTCCC
CAGGCTCCCCAGCAGGCAGAAGTATGCAAAGCATGCATCTCAATTAGTCAGCAACCAGGTGTGGAAAGTC
CCCAGGCTCCCCAGCAGGCAGAAGTATGCAAAGCATGCATCTCAATTAGTCAGCAACCATAGTCCCGCCC
CTAACTCCGCCCATCCCGCCCCTAACTCCGCCCAGTTCCGCCCATTCTCCGCCCCATGGCTGACTAATTT
TTTTTATTTATGCAGAGGCCGAGGCCGCCTCTGCCTCTGAGCTATTCCAGAAGTAGTGAGGAGGCTTTTT
TGGAGGCCTAGGCTTTTGCAAAAAGCTCCCGGGAGCTTGTATATCCATTTTCGGATCTGATCAAGAGACA
GGATGAGGATCGTTTCGCATGATTGAACAAGATGGATTGCACGCAGGTTCTCCGGCCGCTTGGGTGGAGA
GGCTATTCGGCTATGACTGGGCACAACAGACAATCGGCTGCTCTGATGCCGCCGTGTTCCGGCTGTCAGC
GCAGGGGCGCCCGGTTCTTTTTGTCAAGACCGACCTGTCCGGTGCCCTGAATGAACTGCAGGACGAGGCA
GCGCGGCTATCGTGGCTGGCCACGACGGGCGTTCCTTGCGCAGCTGTGCTCGACGTTGTCACTGAAGCGG
GAAGGGACTGGCTGCTATTGGGCGAAGTGCCGGGGCAGGATCTCCTGTCATCTCACCTTGCTCCTGCCGA
GAAAGTATCCATCATGGCTGATGCAATGCGGCGGCTGCATACGCTTGATCCGGCTACCTGCCCATTCGAC
CACCAAGCGAAACATCGCATCGAGCGAGCACGTACTCGGATGGAAGCCGGTCTTGTCGATCAGGATGATC
TGGACGAAGAGCATCAGGGGCTCGCGCCAGCCGAACTGTTCGCCAGGCTCAAGGCGCGCATGCCCGACGG
CGAGGATCTCGTCGTGACCCATGGCGATGCCTGCTTGCCGAATATCATGGTGGAAAATGGCCGCTTTTCT
GGATTCATCGACTGTGGCCGGCTGGGTGTGGCGGACCGCTATCAGGACATAGCGTTGGCTACCCGTGATA
TTGCTGAAGAGCTTGGCGGCGAATGGGCTGACCGCTTCCTCGTGCTTTACGGTATCGCCGCTCCCGATTC
GCAGCGCATCGCCTTCTATCGCCTTCTTGACGAGTTCTTCTGAGCGGGACTCTGGGGTTCGCGAAATGAC
CGACCAAGCGACGCCCAACCTGCCATCACGAGATTTCGATTCCACCGCCGCCTTCTATGAAAGGTTGGGC
TTCGGAATCGTTTTCCGGGACGCCGGCTGGATGATCCTCCAGCGCGGGGATCTCATGCTGGAGTTCTTCG
CCCACCCCAACTTGTTTATTGCAGCTTATAATGGTTACAAATAAAGCAATAGCATCACAAATTTCACAAA
TAAAGCATTTTTTTCACTGCATTCTAGTTGTGGTTTGTCCAAACTCATCAATGTATCTTATCATGTCTGT
ATACCGTCGACCTCTAGCTAGAGCTTGGCGTAATCATGGTCATAGCTGTTTCCTGTGTGAAATTGTTATC
CGCTCACAATTCCACACAACATACGAGCCGGAAGCATAAAGTGTAAAGCCTGGGGTGCCTAATGAGTGAG
CTAACTCACATTAATTGCGTTGCGCTCACTGCCCGCTTTCCAGTCGGGAAACCTGTCGTGCCAGCTGCAT
TAATGAATCGGCCAACGCGCGGGGAGAGGCGGTTTGCGTATTGGGCGCTCTTCCGCTTCCTCGCTCACTG
ACTCGCTGCGCTCGGTCGTTCGGCTGCGGCGAGCGGTATCAGCTCACTCAAAGGCGGTAATACGGTTATC
CACAGAATCAGGGGATAACGCAGGAAAGAACATGTGAGCAAAAGGCCAGCAAAAGGCCAGGAACCGTAAA
AAGGCCGCGTTGCTGGCGTTTTTCCATAGGCTCCGCCCCCCTGACGAGCATCACAAAAATCGACGCTCAA
GTCAGAGGTGGCGAAACCCGACAGGACTATAAAGATACCAGGCGTTTCCCCCTGGAAGCTCCCTCGTGCG
CTCTCCTGTTCCGACCCTGCCGCTTACCGGATACCTGTCCGCCTTTCTCCCTTCGGGAAGCGTGGCGCTT
TCTCATAGCTCACGCTGTAGGTATCTCAGTTCGGTGTAGGTCGTTCGCTCCAAGCTGGGCTGTGTGCACG
AACCCCCCGTTCAGCCCGACCGCTGCGCCTTATCCGGTAACTATCGTCTTGAGTCCAACCCGGTAAGACA
CGACTTATCGCCACTGGCAGCAGCCACTGGTAACAGGATTAGCAGAGCGAGGTATGTAGGCGGTGCTACA
GAGTTCTTGAAGTGGTGGCCTAACTACGGCTACACTAGAAGAACAGTATTTGGTATCTGCGCTCTGCTGA
AGCCAGTTACCTTCGGAAAAAGAGTTGGTAGCTCTTGATCCGGCAAACAAACCACCGCTGGTAGCGGTGG
TTTTTTTGTTTGCAAGCAGCAGATTACGCGCAGAAAAAAAGGATCTCAAGAAGATCCTTTGATCTTTTCT
ACGGGGTCTGACGCTCAGTGGAACGAAAACTCACGTTAAGGGATTTTGGTCATGAGATTATCAAAAAGGA
TCTTCACCTAGATCCTTTTAAATTAAAAATGAAGTTTTAAATCAATCTAAAGTATATATGAGTAAACTTG
GTCTGACAGTTACCAATGCTTAATCAGTGAGGCACCTATCTCAGCGATCTGTCTATTTCGTTCATCCATA
GTTGCCTGACTCCCCGTCGTGTAGATAACTACGATACGGGAGGGCTTACCATCTGGCCCCAGTGCTGCAA
TGATACCGCGAGACCCACGCTCACCGGCTCCAGATTTATCAGCAATAAACCAGCCAGCCGGAAGGGCCGA
GCGCAGAAGTGGTCCTGCAACTTTATCCGCCTCCATCCAGTCTATTAATTGTTGCCGGGAAGCTAGAGTA
AGTAGTTCGCCAGTTAATAGTTTGCGCAACGTTGTTGCCATTGCTACAGGCATCGTGGTGTCACGCTCGT
CGTTTGGTATGGCTTCATTCAGCTCCGGTTCCCAACGATCAAGGCGAGTTACATGATCCCCCATGTTGTG
CAAAAAAGCGGTTAGCTCCTTCGGTCCTCCGATCGTTGTCAGAAGTAAGTTGGCCGCAGTGTTATCACTC
ATGGTTATGGCAGCACTGCATAATTCTCTTACTGTCATGCCATCCGTAAGATGCTTTTCTGTGACTGGTG
AGTACTCAACCAAGTCATTCTGAGAATAGTGTATGCGGCGACCGAGTTGCTCTTGCCCGGCGTCAATACG
GGATAATACCGCGCCACATAGCAGAACTTTAAAAGTGCTCATCATTGGAAAACGTTCTTCGGGGCGAAAA
CTCTCAAGGATCTTACCGCTGTTGAGATCCAGTTCGATGTAACCCACTCGTGCACCCAACTGATCTTCAG
CATCTTTTACTTTCACCAGCGTTTCTGGGTGAGCAAAAACAGGAAGGCAAAATGCCGCAAAAAAGGGAAT
AAGGGCGACACGGAAATGTTGAATACTCATACTCTTCCTTTTTCAATATTATTGAAGCATTTATCAGGGT
TATTGTCTCATGAGCGGATACATATTTGAATGTATTTAGAAAAATAAACAAATAGGGGTTCCGCGCACAT
TTCCCCGAAAAGTGCCACCTGACGTCGACGGATCGGGAGATCTCCCGATCCCCTATGGTGCACTCTCAGT
ACAATCTGCTCTGATGCCGCATAGTTAAGCCAGTATCTGCTCCCTGCTTGTGTGTTGGAGGTCGCTGAGT
AGTGCGCGAGCAAAATTTAAGCTACAACAAGGCAAGGCTTGACCGACAATTGCATGAAGAATCTGCTTAG
GGTTAGGCGTTTTGCGCTGCTTCGCGATGTACGGGCCAGATATACGCGTT
